>Addgene plasmid #84555 | Rap-MESA-20-Tev | depositor full sequence | sequence record 169949 | Rap-MESA-20-Tev sequence 6885 bps
GGGCAAAGCCCGGGCGTCGGGCGACCTTTGGTCGCCCGGCCTCAGTGAGCGAGCGAGCGCGCAGAGAGGG
AGTGGCCAACTCCATCACTAGGGGTTCCTTGTAGTTAATGATTAACCCGCCATGCTACTTATCTACGTAG
CCATGCTCTAGGGATCCGGCCAGATATACGCGTTGACATTGATTATTGACTAGTTATTAATAGTAATCAA
TTACGGGGTCATTAGTTCATAGCCCATATATGGAGTTCCGCGTTACATAACTTACGGTAAATGGCCCGCC
TGGCTGACCGCCCAACGACCCCCGCCCATTGACGTCAATAATGACGTATGTTCCCATAGTAACGCCAATA
GGGACTTTCCATTGACGTCAATGGGTGGAGTATTTACGGTAAACTGCCCACTTGGCAGTACATCAAGTGT
ATCATATGCCAAGTACGCCCCCTATTGACGTCAATGACGGTAAATGGCCCGCCTGGCATTATGCCCAGTA
CATGACCTTATGGGACTTTCCTACTTGGCAGTACATCTACGTATTAGTCATCGCTATTACCATGGTGATG
CGGTTTTGGCAGTACATCAATGGGCGTGGATAGCGGTTTGACTCACGGGGATTTCCAAGTCTCCACCCCA
TTGACGTCAATGGGAGTTTGTTTTGGCACCAAAATCAACGGGACTTTCCAAAATGTCGTAACAACTCCGC
CCCATTGACGCAAATGGGCGGTAGGCGTGTACGGTGGGAGGTCTATATAAGCAGAGCTCTCTGGCTAACT
AGAGAACCCACTGCTTACTGGCTTATCGAAATTAATACGACTCACTATAGGGAGACCCAAGCTGGCTAGC
GCCATCATGTGCCGAGCCATCTCTCTTAGGCGCTTGCTGCTGCTGCTGCTGCAGCTGTCACAACTCCTAG
CTGTCACTCAAGGGATGGGAGTGCAGGTGGAAACCATCTCCCCAGGAGACGGGCGCACCTTCCCCAAGCG
CGGCCAGACCTGCGTGGTGCACTACACCGGGATGCTTGAAGATGGAAAGAAATTTGATTCCTCCCGGGAC
AGAAACAAGCCCTTTAAGTTTATGCTAGGCAAGCAGGAGGTGATCCGAGGCTGGGAAGAAGGGGTTGCCC
AGATGAGTGTGGGTCAGAGAGCCAAACTGACTATATCTCCAGATTATGCCTATGGTGCCACTGGGCACCC
AGGCATCATCCCACCACATGCCACTCTCGTCTTCGATGTGGAGCTTCTAAAACTGGAAAGTGCTGGTGGT
AGTGCTGGTGGTAGTGCTGGTGGTAGTGCTGGTGGTAGTGCTGGTGGTCCTCGAGCTCAAGCTTCGAATT
CTGCAGTCGACGGTACCGCGGGCCCGGGATCCACCGGATCTAGAGGCGGATCTGGAGGCTCTGGGGGTTC
AGGCGGATCAGGAGGCAGTGGCGGGTCAACCGGTCTGGTCGTGGTTGCTGGAGTCCTGTTTTGTTATGGC
TTGCTAGTGACAGTGGCTCTTTGTGTTGAAAACGAGAGCTTGTTTAAGGGGCCGCGTGATTACAACCCGA
TATCGAGCACCATTTGTCATTTGACGAATGAATCTGATGGGCACACAACATCGTTGTATGGTATTGGATT
TGGTCCCTTCATCATTACAAACAAGCACTTGTTTAGAAGAAATAATGGAACACTGTTGGTCCAATCACTA
CATGGTGTATTCAAGGTCAAGAACACCACGACTTTGCAACAACACCTCATTGATGGGAGGGACATGATAA
TTATTCGCATGCCTAAGGATTTCCCACCATTTCCTCAAAAGCTGAAATTTAGAGAGCCACAAAGGGAAGA
GCGCATATGTCTTGTGACAACCAACTTCCAAACTAAGAGCATGTCTAGCATGGTGTCAGACACTAGTTGC
ACATTCCCTTCATCTGATGGCATATTCTGGAAGCATTGGATTCAAACCAAGGATGGGCAGTGTGGCAGTC
CATTAGTATCAACTAGAGATGGGTTCATTGTTGGTATACACTCAGCATCGAATTTCACCAACACAAACAA
TTATTTCACAAGCGTGCCGAAAAACTTCATGGAATTGTTGACAAATCAGGAGGCGCAGCAGTGGGTTAGT
GGTTGGCGATTAAATGCTGACTCAGTATTGTGGGGGGGCCATAAAGTTTTCATGGTGAAACCTGAAGAGC
CTTTTCAGCCAGTTAAGGAAGCGACTCAACTCATGAATTAGTAGCGGCCGCCACCGCGGTGGAGCTGTTT
AAACCTCGAGCAATTCACCCCACCAGTGCAGGCTGCCTATCAGAAAGTGGTGGCTGGTGTGGCTAATGCC
CTGGCCCACAAGTATCACTAAGCTCGCTTTCTTGCTGTCCAATTTCTATTAAAGGTTCCTTTGTTCCCTA
AGTCCAACTACTAAACTGGGGATATTATGAAGGGCCTTGAGCATCTGGATTCTGCCTAATAAAAAACATT
TATTTTCATTGCAATGATGTATTTAAATTATTTCTGAATATTTTACTAAAAAGGGAATGTGGGAGGTCAG
TGCATTTAAAACATAAAGAAATGAAGAGCTAGTTCAAACCTTGGGAAAATACACTATATCTTAAACTCCA
TGAAAGAAGGTGAGGCTGCAAACAGTAATGCACATTGGCAACAGCCCCTGATGCCTATGCCTTATTCATC
CCTCAGAAAAGGATTCAAGTAGAGGCTTGATTTGGAGGTTAAAGTTTTGCTATGCTGTATTTTACATTAC
TTATTGTTTTAGCTGTCCTCATGAATGTCTTTTCACTACCCATTTGCTTATCCTGCATCTCTCAGCCTTG
ACTCCACTCAGTTCTCTTGCTTAGAGATACCACCTTTCCCCTGAAGTGTTCCTTCCATGTTTTACGGCGA
GATGGTTTCTCCTCGCCTGGCCACTCAGCCTTAGTTGTCTCTGTTGTCTTATAGAGGTCTACTTGAAGAA
GGAAAAACAGGGGGCATGGTTTGACTGTCCTGTGAGCCCTTCTTCCCTGCCTCCCCCACTCACAGTGACC
CGGAATCCCTCGACATGGCAGTCTAGAGCATGGCTACGTAGATAAGTAGCATGGCGGGTTAATCATTAAC
TACAAGGAACCCCTAGTGATGGAGTTGGCCACTCCCTCTCTGCGCGCTCGCTCGCTCACTGAGGCCGGGC
GACCAAAGGTCGCCCGACGCCCGGGCTTTGCCCGGGCGGCCTCAGTGAGCGAGCGAGCGCGCCAGCTGGC
GTAATAGCGAAGAGGCCCGCACCGATCGCCCTTCCCAACAGTTGCGCAGCCTGAATGGCGAATGGAATTC
CAGACGATTGAGCGTCAAAATGTAGGTATTTCCATGAGCGTTTTTCCT
[38 nt withheld, positions 3339-3376]
C
[378 nt withheld, positions 3378-3755]
C
[91 nt withheld, positions 3757-3847]
A
[49 nt withheld, positions 3849-3897]
CCTTTGACGTTGGAGTCCACGTTCTTT
[37 nt withheld, positions 3925-3961]
ACCCTATCTCGGTCTATTCTTTTGATTTATAAGGGATTTTGCCGATTTCGGCCTATTGGTTAAAAAATGA
GCTGATTTAACAAAAATTTAACGCGAATTTTAACAAAAT
[37 nt withheld, positions 4071-4107]
T
[100 nt withheld, positions 4109-4208]
CTCAGGCAATGACCTGATAGCCTTTGTAG
[69 nt withheld, positions 4238-4306]
T
[44 nt withheld, positions 4308-4351]
ACCTACACATTACTCA
[44 nt withheld, positions 4368-4411]
TTGCGTTGAAATAAAGGCTTCTCCC
[83 nt withheld, positions 4437-4519]
TTCTTTGCCTTGCCTGTATGATTTATTGGATGTTGGAATTCCTGATGCGGTATTTTCTCCTTACGCATCT
GTGCGGTATTTCACACCGCATATGGTGCACTCTCAGTACAATCTGCTCTGATGCCGCATAGTTAAGCCAG
CCCCGACACCCGCCAACACCCGCTGACGCGCCCTGACGGGCTTGTCTGCTCCCGGCATCCGCTTACAGAC
AAGCTGTGACCGTCTCCGGGAGCTGCATGTGTCAGAGGTTTTCACCGTCATCACCGAAACGCGCGAGACG
AAAGGGCCTCGTGATACGCCTATTTTTATAGGTTAATGTCATGATAATAATGGTTTCTTAGACGTCAGGT
GGCACTTTTCGGGGAAATGTGCGCGGAACCCCTATTTGTTTATTTTTCTAAATACATTCAAATATGTATC
CGCTCATGAGACAATAACCCTGATAAATGCTTCAATAATATTGAAAAAGGAAGAGTATGAGTATTCAACA
TTTCCGTGTCGCCCTTATTCCCTTTTTTGCGGCATTTTGCCTTCCTGTTTTTGCTCACCCAGAAACGCTG
GTGAAAGTAAAAGATGCTGAAGATCAGTTGGGTGCACGAGTGGGTTACATCGAACTGGATCTCAACAGCG
GTAAGATCCTTGAGAGTTTTCGCCCCGAAGAACGTTTTCCAATGATGAGCACTTTTAAAGTTCTGCTATG
TGGCGCGGTATTATCCCGTATTGACGCCGGGCAAGAGCAACTCGGTCGCCGCATACACTATTCTCAGAAT
GACTTGGTTGAGTACTCACCAGTCACAGAAAAGCATCTTACGGATGGCATGACAGTAAGAGAATTATGCA
GTGCTGCCATAACCATGAGTGATAACACTGCGGCCAACTTACTTCTGACAACGATCGGAGGACCGAAGGA
GCTAACCGCTTTTTTGCACAACATGGGGGATCATGTAACTCGCCTTGATCGTTGGGAACCGGAGCTGAAT
GAAGCCATACCAAACGACGAGCGTGACACCACGATGCCTGTAGCAATGGCAACAACGTTGCGCAAACTAT
TAACTGGCGAACTACTTACTCTAGCTTCCCGGCAACAATTAATAGACTGGATGGAGGCGGATAAAGTTGC
AGGACCACTTCTGCGCTCGGCCCTTCCGGCTGGCTGGTTTATTGCTGATAAATCTGGAGCCGGTGAGCGT
GGGTCTCGCGGTATCATTGCAGCACTGGGGCCAGATGGTAAGCCCTCCCGTATCGTAGTTATCTACACGA
CGGGGAGTCAGGCAACTATGGATGAACGAAATAGACAGATCGCTGAGATAGGTGCCTCACTGATTAAGCA
TTGGTAACTGTCAGACCAAGTTTACTCATATATACTTTAGATTGATTTAAAACTTCATTTTTAATTTAAA
AGGATCTAGGTGAAGATCCTTTTTGATAATCTCATGACCAAAATCCCTTAACGTGAGTTTTCGTTCCACT
GAGCGTCAGACCCCGTAGAAAAGATCAAAGGATCTTCTTGAGATCCTTTTTTTCTGCGCGTAATCTGCTG
CTTGCAAACAAAAAAACCACCGCTACCAGCGGTGGTTTGTTTGCCGGATCAAGAGCTACCAACTCTTTTT
CCGAAGGTAACTGGCTTCAGCAGAGCGCAGATACCAAATACTGTCCTTCTAGTGTAGCCGTAGTTAGGCC
ACCACTTCAAGAACTCTGTAGCACCGCCTACATACCTCGCTCTGCTAATCCTGTTACCAGTGGCTGCTGC
CAGTGGCGATAAGTCGTGTCTTACCGGGTTGGACTCAAGACGATAGTTACCGGATAAGGCGCAGCGGTCG
GGCTGAACGGGGGGTTCGTGCACACAGCCCAGCTTGGAGCGAACGACCTACACCGAACTGAGATACCTAC
AGCGTGAGCTATGAGAAAGCGCCACGCTTCCCGAAGGGAGAAAGGCGGACAGGTATCCGGTAAGCGGCAG
GGTCGGAACAGGAGAGCGCACGAGGGAGCTTCCAGGGGGAAACGCCTGGTATCTTTATAGTCCTGTCGGG
TTTCGCCACCTCTGACTTGAGCGTCGATTTTTGTGATGCTCGTCAGGGGGGCGGAGCCTATGGAAAAACG
CCAGCAACGCGGCCTTTTTACGGTTCCTGGCCTTTTGCTGGCCTTTTGCTCACATGTTCTTTCCTGCGTT
ATCCCCTGATTCTGTGGATAACCGTATTACCGCCTTTGAGTGAGCTGATACCGCTCGCCGCAGCCGAACG
ACCGAGCGCAGCGAGTCAGTGAGCGAGGAAGCGGAAGAGCGCCCAATACGCAAACCGCCTCTCCCCGCGC
GTTGGCCGATTCATTAATGCAGCAGCTGCGCGCTCGCTCGCTCACTGAGGCCGCCC
Features (pLannotate 1.2.2; 24 found; start..end, strand, type, name):
    175..554     +  enhancer       CMV enhancer: human cytomegalovirus immediate early enhancer
    555..758     +  promoter       CMV promoter: human cytomegalovirus (CMV) immediate early promoter
    754..787     +  LTR            5' LTR (truncated) (fragment): truncated 5' long terminal repeat (LTR) from HIV-1
    803..821     +  promoter       T7 promoter: promoter for bacteriophage T7 RNA polymerase
    847..924     +  CDS            Cd4 (fragment): CD4_MOUSE - Experimental evidence at protein level: Swiss-Prot protein existence level 1. Integral membrane glycoprotein that plays an essential role in the immune response and serves multiple functions in responses against both external and internal offenses. In T-cells, functions primarily as a coreceptor for MHC class II molecule:peptide complex. The antigens presented by class II peptides are derived from extracellular proteins while class I peptides are derived from cytosolic proteins. Interacts simultaneously with the T-cell receptor (TCR) and the MHC class II presented by antigen presen
    925..1248    +  CDS            FKBP1A: FKB1A_HUMAN - Also known as FKBP1, FKBP12. Experimental evidence at protein level: Swiss-Prot protein existence level 1. Keeps in an inactive conformation TGFBR1, the TGF-beta type I serine/threonine kinase receptor, preventing TGF-beta receptor activation in absence of ligand. Recruits SMAD7 to ACVR1B which prevents the association of SMAD2 and SMAD3 with the activin receptor complex, thereby blocking the activin signal. May modulate the RYR1 calcium channel activity. PPIases accelerate the folding of proteins. It catalyzes the cis-trans isomerization of proline imidic peptide bonds in oligop
   1310..1362    +  misc_feature   MCS: multiple cloning site
   1435..1497    +  CDS            Cd28 (fragment): CD28_MOUSE - Experimental evidence at protein level: Swiss-Prot protein existence level 1. Involved in T-cell activation, the induction of cell proliferation and cytokine production and promotion of T-cell survival. Enhances the production of IL4 and IL10 in T-cells in conjunction with TCR/CD3 ligation and CD40L costimulation. From Mus musculus (Mouse).
   1507..2208    +  CDS            TEV protease: tobacco etch virus protease (Kapust et al., 2001)
   2213..2236    -  misc_feature   MCS (fragment): pBluescript multiple cloning site
   2251..2328    +  CDS            HBB (fragment): HBB_PONPY - Experimental evidence at transcript level: Swiss-Prot protein existence level 2. Involved in oxygen transport from the lung to the various peripheral tissues. From Pongo pygmaeus (Bornean orangutan).
   2332..2724    +  polyA_signal   β-globin poly(A): human β-globin polyadenylation signal
   3085..3212    +  repeat_region  AAV2 ITR (fragment): inverted terminal repeat of adeno-associated virus serotype 2 inverted
   3210..3282    +  CDS            lacZα (fragment): LacZα fragment of β-galactosidase; lacZ fragment
   3291..3644    +  CDS            M13 gene IV (fragment) (sequence partly withheld): pIV; IV; phage assembly
   3632..4087    +  rep_origin     f1 ori (sequence partly withheld): f1 bacteriophage origin of replication; arrow indicates direction of (+) strand synthesis
   4150..4553    +  CDS            M13 gene II (fragment) (sequence partly withheld): pII; II; replication
   4560..4659    -  misc_feature   bom (fragment): basis of mobility region from pBR322
   4761..4796    -  CDS            rop (fragment): Rop protein, which maintains plasmids at low copy number; rop
   4891..4995    +  promoter       AmpR promoter: bla
   4996..5856    +  CDS            AmpR: β-lactamase; bla; confers resistance to ampicillin, carbenicillin, and related antibiotics
   6027..6615    +  rep_origin     ori: high-copy-number ColE1/pMB1/pBR322/pUC origin of replication
   6798..6852    +  CDS            lacI (fragment): lac repressor; lacI; The lac repressor binds to the lac operator to inhibit transcription in E. coli. This inhibition can be relieved by adding lactose or isopropyl-β-D-thiogalactopyranoside (IPTG).
   6851..99      -  repeat_region  AAV2 ITR (across the origin): inverted terminal repeat of adeno-associated virus serotype 2 inverted
