[The description below was written by a language model from this plasmid's Addgene catalogue record and pLannotate feature annotations shown in this document.]
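Description:
Rap-MESA-20-Tev is a mammalian expression plasmid built on the Stratagene pAAV backbone (6,885 bp in total, with a 1,365 bp synthetic insert cloned between NheI and NotI). It encodes the protease chain of a rapamycin-responsive MESA (modular extracellular sensor architecture) receptor. In bacteria it is maintained through a ColE1/pUC-type origin and selected with ampicillin via the bla gene. An f1 origin is also present. The catalogue lists it as low copy and propagated in a recombination-deficient stable strain, which is common for plasmids carrying AAV inverted terminal repeats. AAV2 ITRs are annotated on either side of the expression cassette, so in principle the cassette could be packaged into recombinant AAV, although the record describes the plasmid only as a mammalian expression/AAV vector and does not describe viral use.

Expression is driven by the CMV immediate early enhancer and promoter and terminated by a human β-globin polyadenylation signal. A T7 promoter lies just upstream of the coding region. The annotated open reading frame begins with a short mouse CD4 fragment at the N-terminus, presumably a secretion signal. It is followed by human FKBP12 (FKBP1A) as the extracellular ligand-binding domain, a linker region (the "20" in the name refers to the extracellular linker), a mouse CD28 fragment positioned where a transmembrane segment would be expected, and an intracellular tobacco etch virus (TEV) protease. In the MESA design, rapamycin-induced dimerisation brings this protease chain together with a separate partner target chain, which is not encoded here. The protease can then cleave that chain and release its signalling output. The associated work used such receptors for multiplexed sensing of environmental ligands in engineered mammalian cells.
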