Addgene plasmid #84555: Rap-MESA-20-Tev
Purpose: MESA protease chain with rapamycin FKBP ectodomain, 20 extracellular linkers, and Tev protease
Depositing lab: Joshua Leonard. Depositing organization: Northwestern University. Publication: Multiplexing Engineered Receptors for Multiparametric Evaluation of Environmental Ligands. Hartfield RM, Schwarz KA, Muldoon JJ, Bagheri N, Leonard JN. ACS Synth Biol. 2017 Nov 17;6(11):2042-2055. doi: 10.1021/acssynbio.6b00279. Epub 2017 Aug 23. PubMed 28771312.
Backbone
  Vector backbone: pAAV
  Backbone manufacturer: Stratagene
  Backbone size w/o insert (bp): 5520
  Total vector size (bp): 6885
  Vector type: Mammalian Expression, AAV
Growth in bacteria
  Bacterial resistance: Ampicillin, 100 μg/mL
  Growth temperature: 37°C
  Growth strain: NEB Stable
  Copy number: Low Copy
Gene/Insert
  Gene/Insert name: Rap-MESA-FKBP-20-Tev
  Species: Synthetic
  Insert size (bp): 1365
  Promoter: CMV
  Cloning method: Restriction Enzyme; 5′ cloning site NheI (not destroyed); 3′ cloning site NotI (not destroyed)
  Sequencing primers: 5′ CGCAAATGGGCGGTAGGCGTG; 3′ TAGAAGGCACAGTCGAGG
Terms and licenses: Academic/Nonprofit Terms; Industry Terms: Not Available to Industry
How to cite: Rap-MESA-20-Tev was a gift from Joshua Leonard (Addgene plasmid # 84555 ; http://n2t.net/addgene:84555 ; RRID:Addgene_84555)
