>Addgene plasmid #84555 | Rap-MESA-20-Tev | addgene partial sequence | sequence record 169203 | CMV-F 5'-CGCAAATGGGCGGTAGGCGTG-3'
ACTAGAGAACCCACTGCTTACTGGCTTATCGAAATTAATACGACTCACTATAGGGAGACCCAAGCTGGCT
AGCGCCATCATGTGCCGAGCCATCTCTCTTAGGCGCTTGCTGCTGCTGCTGCTGCAGCTGTCACAACTCC
TAGCTGTCACTCAAGGGATGGGAGTGCAGGTGGAAACCATCTCCCCAGGAGACGGGCGCACCTTCCCCAA
GCGCGGCCAGACCTGCGTGGTGCACTACACCGGGATGCTTGAAGATGGAAAGAAATTTGATTCCTCCCGG
GACAGAAACAAGCCCTTTAAGTTTATGCTAGGCAAGCAGGAGGTGATCCGAGGCTGGGAAGAAGGGGTTG
CCCAGATGAGTGTGGGTCAGAGAGCCAAACTGACTATATCTCCAGATTATGCCTATGGTGCCACTGGGCA
CCCAGGCATCATCCCACCACATGCCACTCTCGTCTTCGATGTGGAGCTTCTAAAACTGGAAAGTGCTGGT
GGTAGTGCTGGTGGTAGTGCTGGTGGTAGTGCTGGTGGTAGTGCTGGTGGTCCTCGAGCTCAAGCTTCGA
ATTCTGCAGTCGACGGTACCGCGGGCCCGGGATCCACCGGATCTAGAGGCGGATCTGGAGGCTCTGGGGG
TTCAGGCGGATCAGGAGGCAGTGGCGGGTCAACCGGTCTGGTCGTGGTTGCTGGAGTCCTGTTTTGTTAT
GGCTTGCTAGTGACAGTGGCTCTTTGTGTTGAAAACGAGAGCTTGTTTAAGGGGCCGCGTGATTACAACC
CGATATCGAGCACCATTTGTCATTTGACGAATGAATCTGATGGGCACACAACATCGTTGTATGGTATTGG
ATTTGGTCCCTTC
