>Addgene plasmid #84555 | Rap-MESA-20-Tev | addgene partial sequence | sequence record 169204 | hbeta-globpA-R2 5'-GATGCTCAAGGCCCTTCATA-3'
AAGGAACCTTTAATAGAAATTGGACAGCAAGAAAGCGAGCTTAGTGATACTTGTGGGCCAGGGCATTAGC
CACACCAGCCACCACTTTCTGATAGGCAGCCTGCACTGGTGGGGTGAATTGCTCGAGGTTTAAACAGCTC
CACCGCGGTGGCGGCCGCTACTAATTCATGAGTTGAGTCGCTTCCTTAACTGGCTGAAAAGGCTCTTCAG
GTTTCACCATGAAAACTTTATGGCCCCCCCACAATACTGAGTCAGCATTTAATCGCCAACCACTAACCCA
CTGCTGCGCCTCCTGATTTGTCAACAATTCCATGAAGTTTTTCGGCACGCTTGTGAAATAATTGTTTGTG
TTGGTGAAATTCGATGCTGAGTGTATACCAACAATGAACCCATCTCTAGTTGATACTAATGGACTGCCAC
ACTGCCCATCCTTGGTTTGAATCCAATGCTTCCAGAATATGCCATCAGATGAAGGGAATGTGCAACTAGT
GTCTGACACCATGCTAGACATGCTCTTAGTTTGGAAGTTGGTTGTCACAAGACATATGCGCTCTTCCCTT
TGTGGCTCTCTAAATTTCAGCTTTTGAGGAAATGGTGGGAAATCCTTAGGCATGCGAATAATTATCATGT
CCCTCCCATCAATGAGGTGTTGTTGCAAAGTCGTGGTGTTCTTGACCTTGAATACACCATGTAGTGATTG
GACCAACAGTGTTCCATTATTTCTTCTAAACAAGTGCTTGTTTGTAATGATGAAGGGACCAAATCCAATA
CCATACAACGATGTTGTGTGCCCATCAGATTCATTCGTCAAATGACAAATGGTGCTCGATATCGGGTTGT
AATCACGCGGCCCCTTAAACAAGCTCTCGTTTTCA
